>Addgene plasmid #175424 | pCDNA4 3xFLAG Halo delta 118-180 nsp1 | addgene full sequence | sequence record 345024 | Addgene NGS Result
GACATTGATTATTGACTAGTTATTAATAGTAATCAATTACGGGGTCATTAGTTCATAGCCCATATATGGA
GTTCCGCGTTACATAACTTACGGTAAATGGCCCGCCTGGCTGACCGCCCAACGACCCCCGCCCATTGACG
TCAATAATGACGTATGTTCCCATAGTAACGCCAATAGGGACTTTCCATTGACGTCAATGGGTGGAGTATT
TACGGTAAACTGCCCACTTGGCAGTACATCAAGTGTATCATATGCCAAGTACGCCCCCTATTGACGTCAA
TGACGGTAAATGGCCCGCCTGGCATTATGCCCAGTACATGACCTTATGGGACTTTCCTACTTGGCAGTAC
ATCTACGTATTAGTCATCGCTATTACCATGGTGATGCGGTTTTGGCAGTACATCAATGGGCGTGGATAGC
GGTTTGACTCACGGGGATTTCCAAGTCTCCACCCCATTGACGTCAATGGGAGTTTGTTTTGGCACCAAAA
TCAACGGGACTTTCCAAAATGTCGTAACAACTCCGCCCCATTGACGCAAATGGGCGGTAGGCGTGTACGG
TGGGAGGTCTATATAAGCAGAGCTCTCCCTATCAGTGATAGAGATCTCCCTATCAGTGATAGAGATCGTC
GACGAGCTCGTTTAGTGAACCGTCAGATCGCCTGGAGACGCCATCCACGCTGTTTTGACCTCCATAGAAG
ACACCGGGACCGATCCAGCCTCCGGACTCTAGCGTTTAAACTTAAGCTTACCAATGATGGACTACAAGGA
CCACGACGGCGACTACAAGGACCACGACATCGACTACAAGGACGACGACGACAAGGGGGCGGCCGCAGAA
ATCGGTACTGGCTTTCCATTCGACCCCCATTATGTGGAAGTCCTGGGCGAGCGCATGCACTACGTCGATG
TTGGTCCGCGCGATGGCACCCCTGTGCTGTTCCTGCACGGTAACCCGACCTCCTCCTACGTGTGGCGCAA
CATCATCCCGCATGTTGCACCGACCCATCGCTGCATTGCTCCAGACCTGATCGGTATGGGCAAATCCGAC
AAACCAGACCTGGGTTATTTCTTCGACGACCACGTCCGCTTCATGGATGCCTTCATCGAAGCCCTGGGTC
TGGAAGAGGTCGTCCTGGTCATTCACGACTGGGGCTCCGCTCTGGGTTTCCACTGGGCCAAGCGCAATCC
AGAGCGCGTCAAAGGTATTGCATTTATGGAGTTCATCCGCCCTATCCCGACCTGGGACGAATGGCCAGAA
TTTGCCCGCGAGACCTTCCAGGCCTTCCGCACCACCGACGTCGGCCGCAAGCTGATCATCGATCAGAACG
TTTTTATCGAGGGTACGCTGCCGATGGGTGTCGTCCGCCCGCTGACTGAAGTCGAGATGGACCATTACCG
CGAGCCGTTCCTGAATCCTGTTGACCGCGAGCCACTGTGGCGCTTCCCAAACGAGCTGCCAATCGCCGGT
GAGCCAGCGAACATCGTCGCGCTGGTCGAAGAATACATGGACTGGCTGCACCAGTCCCCTGTCCCGAAGC
TGCTGTTCTGGGGCACCCCAGGCGTTCTGATCCCACCGGCCGAAGCCGCTCGCCTGGCCAAAAGCCTGCC
TAACTGCAAGGCTGTGGACATCGGCCCGGGTCTGAATCTGCTGCAAGAAGACAACCCGGACCTGATCGGC
AGCGAGATCGCGCGCTGGCTGTCGACGCTCGAGATTTCCGGCGAGCCAACCACTGAGGATCTGTACTTTC
AGAGCGCGGCCGAGAGCCTTGTCCCTGGTTTCAACGAGAAAACACACGTCCAACTCAGTTTGCCTGTTTT
ACAGGTTCGCGACGTGCTCGTACGTGGCTTTGGAGACTCCGTGGAGGAGGTCTTATCAGAGGCACGTCAA
CATCTTAAAGATGGCACTTGTGGCTTAGTAGAAGTTGAAAAAGGCGTTTTGCCTCAACTTGAACAGCCCT
ATGTGTTCATCAAACGTTCGGATGCTCGAACTGCACCTCATGGTCATGTTATGGTTGAGCTGGTAGCAGA
ACTCGAAGGCATTCAGTACGGTCGTAGTGGTGAGACACTTGGTGTCCTTGTCCCTCATGTGGGCGAAATA
CCAGTGGCTTAGGGCCGCTCGAGTCTAGAGGGCCCGTTTAAACCCGCTGATCAGCCTCGACTGTGCCTTC
TAGTTGCCAGCCATCTGTTGTTTGCCCCTCCCCCGTGCCTTCCTTGACCCTGGAAGGTGCCACTCCCACT
GTCCTTTCCTAATAAAATGAGGAAATTGCATCGCATTGTCTGAGTAGGTGTCATTCTATTCTGGGGGGTG
GGGTGGGGCAGGACAGCAAGGGGGAGGATTGGGAAGACAATAGCAGGCATGCTGGGGATGCGGTGGGCTC
TATGGCTTCTGAGGCGGAAAGAACCAGCTGGGGCTCTAGGGGGTATCCCC
[124 nt withheld, positions 2431-2554]
C
[91 nt withheld, positions 2556-2646]
A
[49 nt withheld, positions 2648-2696]
CCTTTGACGTTGGAGTCCACGTTCTTT
[37 nt withheld, positions 2724-2760]
ACCCTATCTCGGTCTATTCTTTTGATTTATAAGGGATTTTGCCGATTTCGGCCTATTGGTTAAAAAATGA
GCTGATTTAACAAAAATTTAACGCGAATTAATTCTGTGGAATGTGTGTCAGTTAGGGTGTGGAAAGTCCC
CAGGCTCCCCAGCAGGCAGAAGTATGCAAAGCATGCATCTCAATTAGTCAGCAACCAGGTGTGGAAAGTC
CCCAGGCTCCCCAGCAGGCAGAAGTATGCAAAGCATGCATCTCAATTAGTCAGCAACCATAGTCCCGCCC
CTAACTCCGCCCATCCCGCCCCTAACTCCGCCCAGTTCCGCCCATTCTCCGCCCCATGGCTGACTAATTT
TTTTTATTTATGCAGAGGCCGAGGCCGCCTCTGCCTCTGAGCTATTCCAGAAGTAGTGAGGAGGCTTTTT
TGGAGGCCTAGGCTTTTGCAAAAAGCTCCCGGGAGCTTGTATATCCATTTTCGGATCTGATCAGCACGTG
TTGACAATTAATCATCGGCATAGTATATCGGCATAGTATAATACGACAAGGTGAGGAACTAAACCATGGC
CAAGTTGACCAGTGCCGTTCCGGTGCTCACCGCGCGCGACGTCGCCGGAGCGGTCGAGTTCTGGACCGAC
CGGCTCGGGTTCTCCCGGGACTTCGTGGAGGACGACTTCGCCGGTGTGGTCCGGGACGACGTGACCCTGT
TCATCAGCGCGGTCCAGGACCAGGTGGTGCCGGACAACACCCTGGCCTGGGTGTGGGTGCGCGGCCTGGA
CGAGCTGTACGCCGAGTGGTCGGAGGTCGTGTCCACGAACTTCCGGGACGCCTCCGGGCCGGCCATGACC
GAGATCGGCGAGCAGCCGTGGGGGCGGGAGTTCGCCCTGCGCGACCCGGCCGGCAACTGCGTGCACTTCG
TGGCCGAGGAGCAGGACTGACACGTGCTACGAGATTTCGATTCCACCGCCGCCTTCTATGAAAGGTTGGG
CTTCGGAATCGTTTTCCGGGACGCCGGCTGGATGATCCTCCAGCGCGGGGATCTCATGCTGGAGTTCTTC
GCCCACCCCAACTTGTTTATTGCAGCTTATAATGGTTACAAATAAAGCAATAGCATCACAAATTTCACAA
ATAAAGCATTTTTTTCACTGCATTCTAGTTGTGGTTTGTCCAAACTCATCAATGTATCTTATCATGTCTG
TATACCGTCGACCTCTAGCTAGAGCTTGGCGTAATCATGGTCATAGCTGTTTCCTGTGTGAAATTGTTAT
CCGCTCACAATTCCACACAACATACGAGCCGGAAGCATAAAGTGTAAAGCCTGGGGTGCCTAATGAGTGA
GCTAACTCACATTAATTGCGTTGCGCTCACTGCCCGCTTTCCAGTCGGGAAACCTGTCGTGCCAGCTGCA
TTAATGAATCGGCCAACGCGCGGGGAGAGGCGGTTTGCGTATTGGGCGCTCTTCCGCTTCCTCGCTCACT
GACTCGCTGCGCTCGGTCGTTCGGCTGCGGCGAGCGGTATCAGCTCACTCAAAGGCGGTAATACGGTTAT
CCACAGAATCAGGGGATAACGCAGGAAAGAACATGTGAGCAAAAGGCCAGCAAAAGGCCAGGAACCGTAA
AAAGGCCGCGTTGCTGGCGTTTTTCCATAGGCTCCGCCCCCCTGACGAGCATCACAAAAATCGACGCTCA
AGTCAGAGGTGGCGAAACCCGACAGGACTATAAAGATACCAGGCGTTTCCCCCTGGAAGCTCCCTCGTGC
GCTCTCCTGTTCCGACCCTGCCGCTTACCGGATACCTGTCCGCCTTTCTCCCTTCGGGAAGCGTGGCGCT
TTCTCATAGCTCACGCTGTAGGTATCTCAGTTCGGTGTAGGTCGTTCGCTCCAAGCTGGGCTGTGTGCAC
GAACCCCCCGTTCAGCCCGACCGCTGCGCCTTATCCGGTAACTATCGTCTTGAGTCCAACCCGGTAAGAC
ACGACTTATCGCCACTGGCAGCAGCCACTGGTAACAGGATTAGCAGAGCGAGGTATGTAGGCGGTGCTAC
AGAGTTCTTGAAGTGGTGGCCTAACTACGGCTACACTAGAAGAACAGTATTTGGTATCTGCGCTCTGCTG
AAGCCAGTTACCTTCGGAAAAAGAGTTGGTAGCTCTTGATCCGGCAAACAAACCACCGCTGGTAGCGGTG
GTTTTTTTGTTTGCAAGCAGCAGATTACGCGCAGAAAAAAAGGATCTCAAGAAGATCCTTTGATCTTTTC
TACGGGGTCTGACGCTCAGTGGAACGAAAACTCACGTTAAGGGATTTTGGTCATGAGATTATCAAAAAGG
ATCTTCACCTAGATCCTTTTAAATTAAAAATGAAGTTTTAAATCAATCTAAAGTATATATGAGTAAACTT
GGTCTGACAGTTACCAATGCTTAATCAGTGAGGCACCTATCTCAGCGATCTGTCTATTTCGTTCATCCAT
AGTTGCCTGACTCCCCGTCGTGTAGATAACTACGATACGGGAGGGCTTACCATCTGGCCCCAGTGCTGCA
ATGATACCGCGAGACCCACGCTCACCGGCTCCAGATTTATCAGCAATAAACCAGCCAGCCGGAAGGGCCG
AGCGCAGAAGTGGTCCTGCAACTTTATCCGCCTCCATCCAGTCTATTAATTGTTGCCGGGAAGCTAGAGT
AAGTAGTTCGCCAGTTAATAGTTTGCGCAACGTTGTTGCCATTGCTACAGGCATCGTGGTGTCACGCTCG
TCGTTTGGTATGGCTTCATTCAGCTCCGGTTCCCAACGATCAAGGCGAGTTACATGATCCCCCATGTTGT
GCAAAAAAGCGGTTAGCTCCTTCGGTCCTCCGATCGTTGTCAGAAGTAAGTTGGCCGCAGTGTTATCACT
CATGGTTATGGCAGCACTGCATAATTCTCTTACTGTCATGCCATCCGTAAGATGCTTTTCTGTGACTGGT
GAGTACTCAACCAAGTCATTCTGAGAATAGTGTATGCGGCGACCGAGTTGCTCTTGCCCGGCGTCAATAC
GGGATAATACCGCGCCACATAGCAGAACTTTAAAAGTGCTCATCATTGGAAAACGTTCTTCGGGGCGAAA
ACTCTCAAGGATCTTACCGCTGTTGAGATCCAGTTCGATGTAACCCACTCGTGCACCCAACTGATCTTCA
GCATCTTTTACTTTCACCAGCGTTTCTGGGTGAGCAAAAACAGGAAGGCAAAATGCCGCAAAAAAGGGAA
TAAGGGCGACACGGAAATGTTGAATACTCATACTCTTCCTTTTTCAATATTATTGAAGCATTTATCAGGG
TTATTGTCTCATGAGCGGATACATATTTGAATGTATTTAGAAAAATAAACAAATAGGGGTTCCGCGCACA
TTTCCCCGAAAAGTGCCACCTGACGTCGACGGATCGGGAGATCTCCCGATCCCCTATGGTGCACTCTCAG
TACAATCTGCTCTGATGCCGCATAGTTAAGCCAGTATCTGCTCCCTGCTTGTGTGTTGGAGGTCGCTGAG
TAGTGCGCGAGCAAAATTTAAGCTACAACAAGGCAAGGCTTGACCGACAATTGCATGAAGAATCTGCTTA
GGGTTAGGCGTTTTGCGCTGCTTCGCGATGTACGGGCCAGATATACGCGTT
Features (pLannotate 1.2.2; 24 found; start..end, strand, type, name):
      1..380     +  enhancer       CMV enhancer: human cytomegalovirus immediate early enhancer
    381..584     +  promoter       CMV promoter: human cytomegalovirus (CMV) immediate early promoter
    586..605     +  promoter       PLtetO-1 promoter (fragment): modified phage lambda PL promoter with tet operator sites (Lutz and Bujard, 1997)
    607..626     +  promoter       PLtetO-1 promoter (fragment): modified phage lambda PL promoter with tet operator sites (Lutz and Bujard, 1997)
    634..667     +  promoter       TRE3GV promoter (fragment): 3rd-generation Tet-responsive promoter that can be activated by binding of Tet-On® 3G, optimized for retroviral and lentiviral vectors
    805..825     +  CDS            FLAG (fragment): FLAG® epitope tag, followed by an enterokinase cleavage site
    835..1722    +  CDS            HaloTag®: modified bacterial dehalogenase that forms covalent bonds with chloroalkane derivatives
   1735..1755    +  CDS            TEV site: tobacco etch virus (TEV) protease recognition and cleavage site
   2161..2385    +  polyA_signal   bGH poly(A) signal: bovine growth hormone polyadenylation signal
   2389..2410    +  promoter       SV40 promoter (fragment): SV40 enhancer and early promoter
   2431..2859    +  rep_origin     f1 ori (sequence partly withheld): f1 bacteriophage origin of replication; arrow indicates direction of (+) strand synthesis
   2873..3202    +  promoter       SV40 promoter: SV40 enhancer and early promoter
   3250..3297    +  promoter       EM7 promoter: synthetic bacterial promoter&nbsp
   3316..3690    +  CDS            BleoR: antibiotic-binding protein; Sh ble from Streptoalloteichus hindustanus; confers resistance to bleomycin, phleomycin, and Zeocin™
   3700..3825    +  CDS            ble (fragment): BLE_KLEPN - Experimental evidence at protein level: Swiss-Prot protein existence level 1. Binding protein with a strong affinity to the bleomycin family of antibiotics. Binds to CL990; an antimitotic-antibiotic compound. From Klebsiella pneumoniae.
   3820..3941    +  polyA_signal   SV40 poly(A) signal: SV40 polyadenylation signal
   4014..4030    -  protein_bind   lac operator: The lac repressor binds to the lac operator to inhibit transcription in E. coli. This inhibition can be relieved by adding lactose or isopropyl-β-D-thiogalactopyranoside (IPTG). lac repressor encoded by lacI
   4038..4068    -  promoter       lac promoter: promoter for the E. coli lac operon
   4083..4104    -  protein_bind   CAP binding site: CAP binding activates transcription in the presence of cAMP. E. coli catabolite activator protein
   4117..4209    -  CDS            lacI (fragment): lac repressor; lacI; The lac repressor binds to the lac operator to inhibit transcription in E. coli. This inhibition can be relieved by adding lactose or isopropyl-β-D-thiogalactopyranoside (IPTG).
   4392..4980    -  rep_origin     ori: high-copy-number ColE1/pMB1/pBR322/pUC origin of replication
   5151..6011    -  CDS            AmpR: β-lactamase; bla; confers resistance to ampicillin, carbenicillin, and related antibiotics
   6012..6116    -  promoter       AmpR promoter: bla
   6175..6227    -  misc_feature   bom (fragment): basis of mobility region from pBR322
