[The description below was written by a language model from this plasmid's Addgene catalogue record and pLannotate feature annotations shown in this document.]
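Description:
pCDNA4 3xFLAG Halo delta 118-180 nsp1 is a mammalian expression plasmid of about 6.4 kb built on the pCDNA4 backbone. It is propagated in E. coli as a high-copy plasmid through a ColE1/pUC-type origin with ampicillin selection (AmpR under its own bla promoter), and it also carries an f1 origin for single-stranded DNA production. For selection in mammalian cells, a Sh ble (BleoR) gene conferring Zeocin resistance is placed behind tandem SV40 early and bacterial EM7 promoters and terminated by an SV40 poly(A) signal, so the marker can function in both cell types.

The expression cassette is driven by the CMV immediate early enhancer and promoter. Short tet operator-like fragments are annotated just downstream of the promoter, which suggests a tetracycline-repressible (TO-type) version of the backbone, although the catalogue entry does not say so. The open reading frame begins with a 3xFLAG epitope (only partly recognised by the annotation), followed by HaloTag, a modified dehalogenase that bonds covalently to chloroalkane ligands, and then a TEV protease cleavage site. The 351 bp insert, which is not annotated in the feature table but fits the gap between the TEV site and the bGH poly(A) signal, encodes SARS-CoV-2 nsp1 lacking residues 118-180, leaving only the N-terminal domain.

The construct expresses this truncated, tagged nsp1 in mammalian cells, where FLAG allows detection or immunoprecipitation and HaloTag allows labelling or capture. The associated work examined the role of the nsp1 N-terminal domain in suppressing cellular gene expression while preserving viral gene expression.
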