Addgene plasmid #175424: pCDNA4 3xFLAG Halo delta 118-180 nsp1
Purpose: Expresses delta 118-180 CoV2 nsp1 in mammalian cells. This contains a 3XFLAG Halo tag fusion to nsp1.
Depositing lab: Britt Glaunsinger. Depositing organization: University of California, Berkeley. Publication: The N-terminal domain of SARS-CoV-2 nsp1 plays key roles in suppression of cellular gene expression and preservation of viral gene expression. Mendez AS, Ly M, Gonzalez-Sanchez AM, Hartenian E, Ingolia NT, Cate JH, Glaunsinger BA. Cell Rep. 2021 Oct 19;37(3):109841. doi: 10.1016/j.celrep.2021.109841. Epub 2021 Sep 30. PubMed 34624207.
Backbone
  Vector backbone: pCDNA4
  Backbone size w/o insert (bp): 6027
  Total vector size (bp): 6378
  Vector type: Mammalian Expression
  Selectable markers: Zeocin
Growth in bacteria
  Bacterial resistance: Ampicillin, 100 μg/mL
  Growth temperature: 37°C
  Growth strain: DH5alpha
  Copy number: High Copy
Gene/Insert
  Gene/Insert name: CoV2 delta 118-180 nsp1
  Species: CoV2
  Insert size (bp): 351
  Mutation: N-terminus of nsp1
  Promoter: CMV
  Tag / fusion protein: 3XFLAG Halo (N terminal on backbone)
  Cloning method: Unknown
  Sequencing primers: 5′ CMV forward; 3′ BGH reverse
Terms and licenses: Academic/Nonprofit Terms; Industry Terms: Not Available to Industry
How to cite: pCDNA4 3xFLAG Halo delta 118-180 nsp1 was a gift from Britt Glaunsinger (Addgene plasmid # 175424 ; http://n2t.net/addgene:175424 ; RRID:Addgene_175424)
